Addgene plasmid #99771: PAM
Purpose: Expresses S. meditearranea PAM
Depositing lab: Phillip Newmark. Depositing organization: University of Illinois at Urbana-Champaign. Publication: A premeiotic function for boule in the planarian Schmidtea mediterranea. Iyer H, Issigonis M, Sharma PP, Extavour CG, Newmark PA. Proc Natl Acad Sci U S A. 2016 Jun 21;113(25):E3509-18. doi: 10.1073/pnas.1521341113. Epub 2016 Jun 2. PubMed 27330085.
Backbone
  Vector backbone: pJC53.2
  Vector type: Bacterial Expression
Growth in bacteria
  Bacterial resistance: Kanamycin, 50 μg/mL
  Growth temperature: 37°C
  Growth strain: DH5alpha
  Copy number: Unknown
Gene/Insert
  Gene/Insert name: PAM
  Cloning method: Restriction Enzyme; 5′ cloning site unknown (unknown if destroyed); 3′ cloning site unknown (unknown if destroyed)
Terms and licenses: Academic/Nonprofit Terms; Industry Terms: Not Available to Industry
Depositor comments: Addgene Note: These plasmids were generated for in vitro transcription and may not be suitable for overexpression studies. The inserts were amplified from cDNA and may differ from NCBI reference sequences.
How to cite: PAM was a gift from Phillip Newmark (Addgene plasmid # 99771 ; http://n2t.net/addgene:99771 ; RRID:Addgene_99771)
