[The description below was written by a language model from this plasmid's Addgene catalogue record and pLannotate feature annotations shown in this document.]
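Description:
PAM is a bacterial plasmid built on the pJC53.2 backbone that carries a cDNA-derived fragment of the PAM gene from the planarian Schmidtea mediterranea. The record does not expand the gene name or give the insert's size or cloning sites. In the 3,755 nt sequenced record, the insert is not annotated as a feature, but it presumably occupies the roughly 530 nt gap between the two opposing promoter clusters. Although catalogued as a bacterial expression vector, the depositor notes state that these plasmids were made for in vitro transcription, may not suit overexpression studies, and may differ from reference sequences because the inserts were amplified from cDNA.

The cloning site is flanked symmetrically. On one side, a T7 promoter followed by a T3 promoter points inward. On the other side, a T7 promoter followed by an SP6 promoter points inward from the opposite strand. T7 terminators sit outside each promoter pair. This arrangement lets T3 or SP6 polymerase produce a single-stranded transcript of one chosen strand, for example as a riboprobe. T7 polymerase can transcribe both strands to yield complementary RNAs that can form double-stranded RNA. The terminators limit read-through into the backbone. The record does not say which strand is sense.

Propagation relies on a high-copy ColE1/pUC-type origin. The plasmid encodes both a kanamycin/neomycin resistance gene (nptII) and β-lactamase, with kanamycin listed as the selection. A Tn5 transposase fragment and a partial M13 origin are also detected, probably as remnants of backbone construction. The associated publication concerns boule function in the planarian germline, but the record does not state the specific role of this clone.
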