Features (pLannotate 1.2.2; 12 found; start..end, strand, type, name):
      1..48      -  terminator     T7 terminator: transcription terminator for bacteriophage T7 RNA polymerase
     62..80      +  promoter       T7 promoter: promoter for bacteriophage T7 RNA polymerase
     84..102     +  promoter       T3 promoter: promoter for bacteriophage T3 RNA polymerase
    634..652     -  promoter       SP6 promoter: promoter for bacteriophage SP6 RNA polymerase
    656..674     -  promoter       T7 promoter: promoter for bacteriophage T7 RNA polymerase
    688..735     +  terminator     T7 terminator: transcription terminator for bacteriophage T7 RNA polymerase
    918..1506    -  rep_origin     ori: high-copy-number ColE1/pMB1/pBR322/pUC origin of replication
   1677..2537    -  CDS            AmpR: β-lactamase; bla; confers resistance to ampicillin, carbenicillin, and related antibiotics
   2538..2554    -  promoter       AmpR promoter (fragment): bla
   2558..3349    -  CDS            neo: KKA2_KLEPN - Also known as kan, nptII. Experimental evidence at protein level: Swiss-Prot protein existence level 1. Resistance to kanamycin, neomycin, paromomycin, ribostamycin, butirosin and gentamicin B. From Klebsiella pneumoniae.
   3381..3680    -  CDS            tnpA (fragment): TN5P_ECOLX - Also known as tnp. Experimental evidence at protein level: Swiss-Prot protein existence level 1. Mediates transposition of transposon Tn5 by a 'cut and paste' mechanism. First, the monomeric transposase binds the 19 bp inverted DNA repeats flanking the transposon. Then, dimerization of the DNA- bound transposase creates a synaptic DNA complex. After nicking of the first DNA strand, excision of the transposon proceeds through a series of intermediates. The transposase then mediates the insertion of the transposon at a new site by strand transfer. The activity of the wild- type tran
   3683..3749    -  rep_origin     M13 ori (fragment): M13 bacteriophage origin of replication; arrow indicates direction of (+) strand synthesis
>Addgene plasmid #99771 | PAM | addgene full sequence | sequence record 194142 | Addgene NGS Result
CAAAAAACCCCTCAAGACCCGTTTAGAGGCCCCAAGGGGTTATGCTAGGCGCGCCGGATCCTAATACGAC
TCACTATAGGGAGAATTAACCCTCACTAAAGGGAGACCTTAGACGGCCATTTACCAACAGGTAGTCATTG
AACCAGATCACATCGGGTGGATTTCTTTTCATTTAGAAAATGCAAATCAAATTGAAAATGGTATTAATAT
TGGTTTTCATGTCGTTCCAGATGAAGATTTGCATGCAAGTGCTGCAAATGGAATGGCAAATGATAAAATT
AGAGTAAGAGCAGTAAAGGTTCTGGATGCTTCGGAATCAGTTTCTACTACTTACTATACAGAGGATGATC
AATTGAAGTTGAGATATGATCTGTTGAAAGAAGAAACTTTGAAATCTTTCATTGAAATGACAAATCATAT
CTTTTACAATTGTTTTACAACCTCATATCAGAACAGAATAGAAAAGAAAGAGCTTCAAGATAATCATGAC
ATCGAAAGTAAAAGTCTTCATGATTTTCTTGTTAACATTTTGTTTGACACTGGATTCAAATCGGAAGTCA
TTTCGTCAAGATTGAGTAGCTTGCAACGAAGGGTTTAATCTCATATCATTACTCAAATTAATGTAAGGTC
ACTTCTATAGTGTCACCTAAATCTCCCTATAGTGAGTCGTATTAGGATCCGGCGCGCCTAGCATAACCCC
TTGGGGCCTCTAAACGGGTCTTGAGGGGTTTTTTGACGCGTGCTTCCTCGCTCACTGACTCGCTGCGCTC
GGTCGTTCGGCTGCGGCGAGCGGTATCAGCTCACTCAAAGGCGGTAATACGGTTATCCACAGAATCAGGG
GATAACGCAGGAAAGAACATGTGAGCAAAAGGCCAGCAAAAGGCCAGGAACCGTAAAAAGGCCGCGTTGC
TGGCGTTTTTCCATAGGCTCCGCCCCCCTGACGAGCATCACAAAAATCGACGCTCAAGTCAGAGGTGGCG
AAACCCGACAGGACTATAAAGATACCAGGCGTTTCCCCCTGGAAGCTCCCTCGTGCGCTCTCCTGTTCCG
ACCCTGCCGCTTACCGGATACCTGTCCGCCTTTCTCCCTTCGGGAAGCGTGGCGCTTTCTCATAGCTCAC
GCTGTAGGTATCTCAGTTCGGTGTAGGTCGTTCGCTCCAAGCTGGGCTGTGTGCACGAACCCCCCGTTCA
GCCCGACCGCTGCGCCTTATCCGGTAACTATCGTCTTGAGTCCAACCCGGTAAGACACGACTTATCGCCA
CTGGCAGCAGCCACTGGTAACAGGATTAGCAGAGCGAGGTATGTAGGCGGTGCTACAGAGTTCTTGAAGT
GGTGGCCTAACTACGGCTACACTAGAAGAACAGTATTTGGTATCTGCGCTCTGCTGAAGCCAGTTACCTT
CGGAAAAAGAGTTGGTAGCTCTTGATCCGGCAAACAAACCACCGCTGGTAGCGGTGGTTTTTTTGTTTGC
AAGCAGCAGATTACGCGCAGAAAAAAAGGATCTCAAGAAGATCCTTTGATCTTTTCTACGGGGTCTGACG
CTCAGTGGAACGAAAACTCACGTTAAGGGATTTTGGTCATGAGATTATCAAAAAGGATCTTCACCTAGAT
CCTTTTAAATTAAAAATGAAGTTTTAAATCAATCTAAAGTATATATGAGTAAACTTGGTCTGACAGTTAC
CAATGCTTAATCAGTGAGGCACCTATCTCAGCGATCTGTCTATTTCGTTCATCCATAGTTGCCTGGCTCC
CCGTCGTGTAGATAACTACGATACGGGAGGGCTTACCATCTGGCCCCAGTGCTGCAATGATACCGCGAGA
CCCACGCTCACCGGCTCCAGATTTATCAGCAATAAACCAGCCAGCCGGAAGGGCCGAGCGCAGAAGTGGT
CCTGCAACTTTATCCGCCTCCATCCAGTCTATTAATTGTTGCCGGGAAGCTAGAGTAAGTAGTTCGCCAG
TTAATAGTTTGCGCAACGTTGTTGCCATTGCTACAGGCATCGTGGTGTCACGCTCGTCGTTTGGTATGGC
TTCATTCAGCTCCGGTTCCCAACGATCAAGGCGAGTTACATGATCCCCCATGTTGTGCAAAAAAGCGGTT
AGCTCCTTCGGTCCTCCGATCGTTGTCAGAAGTAAGTTGGCCGCAGTGTTATCACTCATGGTTATGGCAG
CACTGCATAATTCTCTTACTGTCATGCCATCCGTAAGATGCTTTTCTGTGACTGGTGAGTACTCAACCAA
GTCATTCTGAGAATAGTGTATGCGGCGACCGAGTTGCTCTTGCCCGGCGTCAATACGGGATAATACCGCG
CCACATAGCAGAACTTTAAAAGTGCTCATCATTGGAAAACGTTCTTCGGGGCGAAAACTCTCAAGGATCT
TACCGCTGTTGAGATCCAGTTCGATGTAACCCACTCGTGCACCCAACTGATCTTCAGCATCTTTTACTTT
CACCAGCGTTTCTGGGTGAGCAAAAACAGGAAGGCAAAATGCCGCAAAAAAGGGAATAAGGGCGACACGG
AAATGTTGAATACTCATACTCTTCCTTTTTCAATTCAGAAGAACTCGTCAAGAAGGCGATAGAAGGCGAT
GCGCTGCGAATCGGGAGCGGCGATACCGTAAAGCACGAGGAAGCGGTCAGCCCATTCGCCGCCAAGCTCT
TCAGCAATATCACGGGTAGCCAACGCTATGTCCTGATAGCGGTCCGCCACACCCAGCCGGCCACAGTCGA
TGAATCCAGAAAAGCGGCCATTTTCCACCATGATATTCGGCAAGCAGGCATCGCCATGGGTCACGACGAG
ATCCTCGCCGTCGGGCATGCGCGCCTTGAGCCTGGCGAACAGTTCGGCTGGCGCGAGCCCCTGATGCTCT
TCGTCCAGATCATCCTGATCGACAAGACCGGCTTCCATCCGAGTACGTGCTCGCTCGATGCGATGTTTCG
CTTGGTGGTCGAATGGGCAGGTAGCCGGATCAAGCGTATGCAGCCGCCGCATTGCATCAGCCATGATGGA
TACTTTCTCGGCAGGAGCAAGGTGGGATGACAGGAGATCCTGCCCCGGCACTTCGCCCAATAGCAGCCAG
TCCCTTCCCGCTTCAGTGACAACGTCGAGCACAGCTGCGCAAGGAACGCCCGTCGTGGCCAGCCACGATA
GCCGCGCTGCCTCGTCCTGCAGTTCATTCAGGGCACCGGACAGGTCGGTCTTGACAAAAAGAACCGGGCG
CCCCTGCGCTGACAGCCGGAACACGGCGGCATCAGAGCAGCCGATTGTCTGTTGTGCCCAGTCATAGCCG
AATAGCCTCTCCACCCAAGCGGCCGGAGAACCTGCGTGCAATCCATCTTGTTCAATCATGCGAAACGATC
CTCATCCTGTCTCTTGATCAGATCTTGATCCCCTGCGCCATCAGATCATTGGCGGCAAGAAAGCCATCCA
GTTTACTTTGCAGGGCTTCCCAACCTTACCAGAGGGCGCCCCAGCTGGCAATTCCGGTTCGCTTGCTGTC
CATAAAACCGCCCAGTCTAGCTATCGCCATGTAAGCCCACTGCAAGCTACCTGCTTTCTCTTTGCGCTTG
CGTTTTCCCTTGTCCAGATAGCCCAGTAGCTGACATTCATCCGGGGTCAGCACCGTTTCTGCGGACTGGC
TTTCTACGTGTTCCGCTTCCTTTAGCAGCCCTTGCGCCCTGAATTTTGTTAAAATTCGCGTTAAATTTTT
GTTAAATCAGCTCATTTTTTAACCAATAGGCCGAAATCGACGCGT
